>Addgene plasmid #81411 | pDONR223_FAM196A_p.R399Q | addgene full sequence | sequence record 167946 | Addgene NGS Result
GGCAGTTCCCTACTCTCGCGTTAACGCTAGCATGGATGTTTTCCCAGTCACGACGTTGTAAAACGACGGC
CAGTCTTAAGCTCGGGCCCCAAATAATGATTTTATTTTGACTGATAGTGACCTGTTCGTTGCAACAAATT
GATGAGCAATGCTTTTTTATAATGCCAACTTTGTACAAAAAAGTTGGCACCATGGTCAGTAAGGACACCG
GCAAATGCATACTCACAACATCGGAGAGTGAAGTGGAACCCGCCGCCTGCCTGGCCCTGGAGATGAAATA
CGCCCTGGACCCCAACCGGCAGATTAAAAAACGGAACAAAGCCCTGCAGGTGCGGTTTAAGGATATCTGC
GAGGCACAGAATGAGCAGAGGGACACACAGCTGTCCTCGGGCCAGCTGGGGGAGAAGCGGGAGGCCAAGC
CCGTGTCCTGCAGAGCAGCCTACCGCAAATACATGACAGTGCCCGCACGCAGGTCCATCCCCAACGTCAC
CAAGAGCACAGGCGTGCAGACCTCGCCCGACCTTAAGAAGTGTTACCAGACGTTCCCTCTGGACCGCAAA
AAGGGGAACCTCAAAAGCCTCCCAGCTGCAGATCCCTTTAAAAGCCAAAACAATGGGTTTCTAACAGATG
CGAAAGAGAAGAACGAGGCTGGACCCATGGAGGAGGCCCGGCCATGTGGCGCGGGGCGGGTGCACAAGAC
CACAGCCTTGGTTTTCCATTCCAACCAACACATGAACACAGTGGACCAGCCTTTGGGGGTCAACTGCACA
GAGCCCTGTAAAAGCCCGGAGCCGCTCAGCTATGGAGAAGCTGCGCTCCAAAACTCCACTCGGCCTCCAT
CCGAAGAGCCCGATTACCAGCTGCTCGGGAGGGCCAAGCAGGACCGGGGGAGGCCAAACTCCGAGGAGCC
CGCTCCACCTGCCCTCAGGAGGGTGTTTAAAACGGAGGTTGCCACCGTTTACGCACCTGCCCTCAGTGCC
AGGGCCCCCGAGCCTGGTTTGTCAGACTCTGCAGCCGCCAGCCAGTGGTCACTCTGCCCGGCAGATGACG
AGCGGAGGAGAGCCACACATCTCAACGGGCTCCAGGCGCCCTCGGAAACTGCCCTGGCCTGCTCACCCCC
GATGCAGTGCCTGTCCCCCGAATGTAGTGAGCAGCCGTCGCAGACTCACACCCCGCCGGGGCTGGGGAAC
CAGCCTAGTCCCACAGCGGTTGCTGCAGGTGAAGAATGCCAACGAATCGTGCCTCATACGGAAGTGGTCG
ACCTCAAAGCACAACTTCAGATGATGGAGAACTTGATCAGTTCAAGCCAAGAAACCATCAAAGTGCTCTT
GGGGGTCATTCAGGAGTTGGAAAAAGGAGAGGCCCATCGGGAAGGGCTTTCATATCAGACGGGGCAAGAC
ACAGCTAATTGTGACACATGCAGGAACAGTGCATGTATTATCTATAGTGTGGAGCTGGATTTTAAGCAGC
AAGAAGACAAACTCCAGCCGGTTCTAAGAAAACTCCACCCTATTGAGGAAACTCAGGTCATACCTTCGCC
TTACTCTCAGGAGACTTACTCCTCAACTCCCAAGCAAAAATCCAAAACTGAATCTAAAAAGCACGGAAGA
TGGAAACTCTGGTTCCTTTGATTGCCAACTTTCTTGTACAAAGTTGGCATTATAAGAAAGCATTGCTTAT
CAATTTGTTGCAACGAACAGGTCACTATCAGTCAAAATAAAATCATTATTTGCCATCCAGCTGATATCCC
CTATAGTGAGTCGTATTACATGGTCATAGCTGTTTCCTGGCAGCTCTGGCCCGTGTCTCAAAATCTCTGA
TGTTACATTGCACAAGATAAAAATATATCATCATGCCTCCTCTAGACCAGCCAGGACAGAAATGCCTCGA
CTTCGCTGCTACCCAAGGTTGCCGGGTGACGCACACCGTGGAAACGGATGAAGGCACGAACCCAGTGGAC
ATAAGCCTGTTCGGTTCGTAAGCTGTAATGCAAGTAGCGTATGCGCTCACGCAACTGGTCCAGAACCTTG
ACCGAACGCAGCGGTGGTAACGGCGCAGTGGCGGTTTTCATGGCTTGTTATGACTGTTTTTTTGGGGTAC
AGTCTATGCCTCGGGCATCCAAGCAGCAAGCGCGTTACGCCGTGGGTCGATGTTTGATGTTATGGAGCAG
CAACGATGTTACGCAGCAGGGCAGTCGCCCTAAAACAAAGTTAAACATTATGAGGGAAGCGGTGATCGCC
GAAGTATCGACTCAACTATCAGAGGTAGTTGGCGTCATCGAGCGCCATCTCGAACCGACGTTGCTGGCCG
TACATTTGTACGGCTCCGCAGTGGATGGCGGCCTGAAGCCACACAGTGATATTGATTTGCTGGTTACGGT
GACCGTAAGGCTTGATGAAACAACGCGGCGAGCTTTGATCAACGACCTTTTGGAAACTTCGGCTTCCCCT
GGAGAGAGCGAGATTCTCCGCGCTGTAGAAGTCACCATTGTTGTGCACGACGACATCATTCCGTGGCGTT
ATCCAGCTAAGCGCGAACTGCAATTTGGAGAATGGCAGCGCAATGACATTCTTGCAGGTATCTTCGAGCC
AGCCACGATCGACATTGATCTGGCTATCTTGCTGACAAAAGCAAGAGAACATAGCGTTGCCTTGGTAGGT
CCAGCGGCGGAGGAACTCTTTGATCCGGTTCCTGAACAGGATCTATTTGAGGCGCTAAATGAAACCTTAA
CGCTATGGAACTCGCCGCCCGACTGGGCTGGCGATGAGCGAAATGTAGTGCTTACGTTGTCCCGCATTTG
GTACAGCGCAGTAACCGGCAAAATCGCGCCGAAGGATGTCGCTGCCGACTGGGCAATGGAGCGCCTGCCG
GCCCAGTATCAGCCCGTCATACTTGAAGCTAGACAGGCTTATCTTGGACAAGAAGAAGATCGCTTGGCCT
CGCGCGCAGATCAGTTGGAAGAATTTGTCCACTACGTGAAAGGCGAGATCACCAAGGTAGTCGGCAAATA
ACCCTCGAGCCACCCATGACCAAAATCCCTTAACGTGAGTTACGCGTCGTTCCACTGAGCGTCAGACCCC
GTAGAAAAGATCAAAGGATCTTCTTGAGATCCTTTTTTTCTGCGCGTAATCTGCTGCTTGCAAACAAAAA
AACCACCGCTACCAGCGGTGGTTTGTTTGCCGGATCAAGAGCTACCAACTCTTTTTCCGAAGGTAACTGG
CTTCAGCAGAGCGCAGATACCAAATACTGTTCTTCTAGTGTAGCCGTAGTTAGGCCACCACTTCAAGAAC
TCTGTAGCACCGCCTACATACCTCGCTCTGCTAATCCTGTTACCAGTGGCTGCTGCCAGTGGCGATAAGT
CGTGTCTTACCGGGTTGGACTCAAGACGATAGTTACCGGATAAGGCGCAGCGGTCGGGCTGAACGGGGGG
TTCGTGCACACAGCCCAGCTTGGAGCGAACGACCTACACCGAACTGAGATACCTACAGCGTGAGCTATGA
GAAAGCGCCACGCTTCCCGAAGGGAGAAAGGCGGACAGGTATCCGGTAAGCGGCAGGGTCGGAACAGGAG
AGCGCACGAGGGAGCTTCCAGGGGGAAACGCCTGGTATCTTTATAGTCCTGTCGGGTTTCGCCACCTCTG
ACTTGAGCGTCGATTTTTGTGATGCTCGTCAGGGGGGCGGAGCCTATGGAAAAACGCCAGCAACGCGGCC
TTTTTACGGTTCCTGGCCTTTTGCTGGCCTTTTGCTCACATGTTCTTTCCTGCGTTATCCCCTGATTCTG
TGGATAACCGTATTACCGCCTTTGAGTGAGCTGATACCGCTCGCCGCAGCCGAACGACCGAGCGCAGCGA
GTCAGTGAGCGAGGAAGCGGAAGAGCGCCCAATACGCAAACCGCCTCTCCCCGCGCGTTGGCCGATTCAT
TAATGCAGCTGGCACGACAGGTTTCCCGACTGGAAAGCGGGCAGTGAGCGCAACGCAATTAATACGCGTA
CCGCTAGCCAGGAAGAGTTTGTAGAAACGCAAAAAGGCCATCCGTCAGGATGGCCTTCTGCTTAGTTTGA
TGCCTGGCAGTTTATGGCGGGCGTCCTGCCCGCCACCCTCCGGGCCGTTGCTTCACAACGTTCAAATCCG
CTCCCGGCGGATTTGTCCTACTCAGGAGAGCGTTCACCGACAAACAACAGATAAAACGAAAGGCCCAGTC
TTCCGACTGAGCCTTTCGTTTTATTTGATGCCT
Features (pLannotate 1.2.2; 12 found; start..end, strand, type, name):
     38..74      -  CDS            lacZα (fragment): LacZα fragment of β-galactosidase; lacZ fragment
     91..186     +  protein_bind   attL3: mutant version of attL; recombination site for the Gateway® LR reaction LR Clonase™
    192..1628    +  CDS            INSYN2A: INSY2_HUMAN - Also known as C10orf141, FAM196A, INSYN2. Experimental evidence at protein level: Swiss-Prot protein existence level 1. Component of the protein machinery at the inhibitory synapses, probably acting as a scaffold. Inhibitory synapses dampen neuronal activity through postsynaptic hyperpolarization. This synaptic inhibition is fundamental for the functioning of the central nervous system, shaping and orchestrating the flow of information through neuronal networks to generate a precise neural code. From Homo sapiens (Human).
   1636..1731    -  protein_bind   attL3: mutant version of attL; recombination site for the Gateway® LR reaction LR Clonase™
   1750..1768    -  promoter       T7 promoter: promoter for bacteriophage T7 RNA polymerase
   1958..1981    +  promoter       Pc promoter (fragment): intI1 (promoter lies within the coding sequence); class 1 integron promoter
   2157..2213    +  CDS            GmR (fragment): gentamycin acetyltransferase; aacC1; confers resistance to gentamycin
   2220..3011    +  CDS            SmR: aminoglycoside adenylyltransferase (Murphy, 1985); aadA; confers resistance to spectinomycin and streptomycin
   3104..3692    +  rep_origin     ori: high-copy-number ColE1/pMB1/pBR322/pUC origin of replication
   3875..3967    +  CDS            lacI (fragment): lac repressor; lacI; The lac repressor binds to the lac operator to inhibit transcription in E. coli. This inhibition can be relieved by adding lactose or isopropyl-β-D-thiogalactopyranoside (IPTG).
   4022..4049    -  terminator     rrnB T2 terminator: transcription terminator T2 from the E. coli rrnB gene
   4181..4224    +  terminator     rrnB T1 terminator: Escherichia coli rrnB; transcription terminator T1 from the E. coli rrnB gene
