[The description below was written by a language model from this plasmid's Addgene catalogue record and pLannotate feature annotations shown in this document.]
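Description:
pDONR223_FAM196A_p.R399Q is a Gateway entry clone built on the Invitrogen pDONR223 backbone and maintained in E. coli. It replicates from a high-copy ColE1/pUC-type origin and is selected with spectinomycin through the aadA (SmR) aminoglycoside adenylyltransferase gene. That gene sits downstream of a fragment of a class 1 integron Pc promoter and a short remnant of a gentamicin resistance gene. The annotated sequence is about 4.2 kb. It also carries small vestigial fragments of lacZα and lacI, and rrnB T1 and T2 terminators that help insulate the cloning region from read-through transcription.

The insert is the human FAM196A open reading frame (also known as C10orf141 or INSYN2, annotated as INSYN2A). The encoded protein is described as a probable scaffold component of the inhibitory postsynaptic machinery. The ORF carries the missense substitution R399Q and is in the "closed" configuration, meaning a stop codon immediately follows the coding sequence, so it cannot be read through into a C-terminal tag after transfer. The ORF is flanked on both sides by attL-type recombination sites, both labelled attL3 by the automated annotation. These sites allow an LR Clonase reaction to move the insert into any compatible Gateway destination vector.

The entry clone has no promoter driving the insert. A T7 promoter lies just outside the downstream att site, pointing back toward the insert on the opposite strand. The plasmid therefore serves as a shuttle source rather than an expression construct. It belongs to the Target Accelerator Plasmid Collection, a set of variant alleles assembled for systematic functional testing of rare cancer-associated mutations.
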