Addgene plasmid #81411: pDONR223_FAM196A_p.R399Q
Purpose: Gateway Donor vector containing FAM196A , part of the Target Accelerator Plasmid Collection.
Depositing lab: Jesse Boehm & William Hahn & David Root. Depositing organization: Broad Institute. Publication: Systematic Functional Interrogation of Rare Cancer Variants Identifies Oncogenic Alleles. Kim E, Ilic N, Shrestha Y, Zou L, Kamburov A, Zhu C, Yang X, Lubonja R, Tran N, Nguyen C, Lawrence MS, Piccioni F, Bagul M, Doench JG, Chouinard CR, Wu X, Hogstrom L, Natoli T, Tamayo P, Horn H, Corsello SM, Lage K, Root DE, Subramanian A, Golub TR, Getz G, Boehm JS, Hahn WC. Cancer Discov. 2016 Jul;6(7):714-26. doi: 10.1158/2159-8290.CD-16-0160. Epub 2016 May 4. PubMed 27147599.
Backbone
  Vector backbone: pDONR223
  Backbone manufacturer: Invitrogen
  Backbone size w/o insert (bp): 2790
  Vector type: Gateway Entry vector
Growth in bacteria
  Bacterial resistance: Spectinomycin, 50 μg/mL
  Growth temperature: 37°C
  Growth strain: DH5alpha
  Copy number: High Copy
Gene/Insert
  Gene/Insert name: FAM196A
  Species: H. sapiens (human)
  Mutation: R399Q
  GenBank ID: NM_001039762.2
  Entrez Gene: FAM196A (a.k.a. C10orf141, INSYN2)
  Promoter: None
  Cloning method: Gateway Cloning
  Sequencing primers: 5′ M13pUC-fwd; 3′ M13-Rev
Terms and licenses: Academic/Nonprofit Terms; Industry Terms: Not Available to Industry
Depositor comments: Closed state: stop codon immediately follows insert
How to cite: pDONR223_FAM196A_p.R399Q was a gift from Jesse Boehm & William Hahn & David Root (Addgene plasmid # 81411 ; http://n2t.net/addgene:81411 ; RRID:Addgene_81411)
