>Addgene plasmid #81411 | pDONR223_FAM196A_p.R399Q | depositor partial sequence | sequence record 154730 | Insert sequence
ATGGTCAGTAAGGACACCGGCAAATGCATACTCACAACATCGGAGAGTGAAGTGGAACCCGCCGCCTGCC
TGGCCCTGGAGATGAAATACGCCCTGGACCCCAACCGGCAGATTAAAAAACGGAACAAAGCCCTGCAGGT
GCGGTTTAAGGATATCTGCGAGGCACAGAATGAGCAGAGGGACACACAGCTGTCCTCGGGCCAGCTGGGG
GAGAAGCGGGAGGCCAAGCCCGTGTCCTGCAGAGCAGCCTACCGCAAATACATGACAGTGCCCGCACGCA
GGTCCATCCCCAACGTCACCAAGAGCACAGGCGTGCAGACCTCGCCCGACCTTAAGAAGTGTTACCAGAC
GTTCCCTCTGGACCGCAAAAAGGGGAACCTCAAAAGCCTCCCAGCTGCAGATCCCTTTAAAAGCCAAAAC
AATGGGTTTCTAACAGATGCGAAAGAGAAGAACGAGGCTGGACCCATGGAGGAGGCCCGGCCATGTGGCG
CGGGGCGGGTGCACAAGACCACAGCCTTGGTTTTCCATTCCAACCAACACATGAACACAGTGGACCAGCC
TTTGGGGGTCAACTGCACAGAGCCCTGTAAAAGCCCGGAGCCGCTCAGCTATGGAGAAGCTGCGCTCCAA
AACTCCACTCGGCCTCCATCCGAAGAGCCCGATTACCAGCTGCTCGGGAGGGCCAAGCAGGACCGGGGGA
GGCCAAACTCCGAGGAGCCCGCTCCACCTGCCCTCAGGAGGGTGTTTAAAACGGAGGTTGCCACCGTTTA
CGCACCTGCCCTCAGTGCCAGGGCCCCCGAGCCTGGTTTGTCAGACTCTGCAGCCGCCAGCCAGTGGTCA
CTCTGCCCGGCAGATGACGAGCGGAGGAGAGCCACACATCTCAACGGGCTCCAGGCGCCCTCGGAAACTG
CCCTGGCCTGCTCACCCCCGATGCAGTGCCTGTCCCCCGAATGTAGTGAGCAGCCGTCGCAGACTCACAC
CCCGCCGGGGCTGGGGAACCAGCCTAGTCCCACAGCGGTTGCTGCAGGTGAAGAATGCCAACGAATCGTG
CCTCATACGGAAGTGGTCGACCTCAAAGCACAACTTCAGATGATGGAGAACTTGATCAGTTCAAGCCAAG
AAACCATCAAAGTGCTCTTGGGGGTCATTCAGGAGTTGGAAAAAGGAGAGGCCCATCGGGAAGGGCTTTC
ATATCAGACGGGGCAAGACACAGCTAATTGTGACACATGCAGGAACAGTGCATGTATTATCTATAGTGTG
GAGCTGGATTTTAAGCAGCAAGAAGACAAACTCCAGCCGGTTCTAAGAAAACTCCACCCTATTGAGGAAA
CTCAGGTCATACCTTCGCCTTACTCTCAGGAGACTTACTCCTCAACTCCCAAGCAAAAATCCAAAACTGA
ATCTAAAAAGCACGGAAGATGGAAACTCTGGTTCCTT
